Addgene plasmid #148476: pAc5.1B-MCS-GST-V5His6_AD
Purpose: (Empty Backbone) Insect Expression vector
Depositing lab: Elisa Izaurralde. Depositing organization: Max Planck Institute for Developmental Biology.
Backbone
  Vector backbone: Unknown
  Vector type: Insect Expression
Growth in bacteria
  Bacterial resistance: Ampicillin, 100 μg/mL
  Growth temperature: 37°C
  Growth strain: DH5alpha
  Copy number: Low Copy
Gene/Insert
  Gene/Insert name: None
Terms and licenses: Academic/Nonprofit Terms; Industry Terms: Not Available to Industry
Depositor comments: Plasmids from this collection were made available to the research community and donated after the lab closed. Please note that the sequence provided by the depositing laboratory may be theoretical/predicted or based on Sanger sequencing results. There may be discrepancies between sequencing results obtained by Addgene and the depositor sequence. If an Addgene verified sequence is not available, please contact before placing your order to request that our lab fully sequence the plasmid.
How to cite: pAc5.1B-MCS-GST-V5His6_AD was a gift from Elisa Izaurralde (Addgene plasmid # 148476 ; http://n2t.net/addgene:148476 ; RRID:Addgene_148476)
