[The description below was written by a language model from this plasmid's Addgene catalogue record and pLannotate feature annotations shown in this document.]
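Description:
pAc5.1B-MCS-GST-V5His6_AD is an empty insect expression backbone of about 6.1 kb, designed for constitutive expression of C-terminally tagged fusion proteins in Drosophila cells. The catalogue lists the parent backbone as unknown, although the name and layout point to a pAc5.1-type vector. In bacteria it is maintained through a ColE1/pMB1-family origin and selected with ampicillin via the β-lactamase gene and its own bla promoter. The origin is annotated as a high-copy type, whereas the repository entry records the plasmid as low copy, and the record does not resolve this difference. No selectable marker for insect cells appears in the annotation, so stable line generation would presumably depend on a co-transfected marker.

The expression unit is driven by the long Drosophila melanogaster actin 5C promoter, a strong constitutive promoter in fly cell lines. Between the promoter and the tag block lies a roughly 100 bp unannotated stretch that, judging by the name, holds the multiple cloning site. An open reading frame cloned there in frame, without a stop codon, would read through into Schistosoma japonicum glutathione S-transferase followed by a V5 epitope. The name also indicates a hexahistidine tag, which the feature table does not annotate separately. An SV40 polyadenylation signal follows. The remaining hits, short fragments of SV40 large T antigen and of a tetracycline resistance gene, appear to be non-functional remnants of vector construction. The GST moiety allows glutathione-based pulldown or purification, while V5 and His allow immunodetection and metal-affinity capture, making the vector suited to protein interaction and expression studies in insect cells. The deposited sequence may be theoretical rather than fully verified.
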