Features (pLannotate 1.2.2; 9 found; start..end, strand, type, name):
     56..2568    +  promoter       Ac5 promoter: Drosophila melanogaster actin 5C promoter
   2670..3323    +  CDS            GST26_SCHJA: Experimental evidence at protein level: Swiss-Prot protein existence level 1. GST isoenzymes appear to play a central role in the parasite detoxification system. Other functions are also suspected including a role in increasing the solubility of haematin in the parasite gut. From Schistosoma japonicum (Blood fluke).
   3339..3380    +  CDS            V5 tag: epitope tag from simian virus 5
   3480..3614    -  polyA_signal   SV40 poly(A) signal: SV40 polyadenylation signal
   3637..3721    -  CDS            large T antigen (fragment): large T antigen from SV40 (simian virus 40)
   3722..4192    +  CDS            TcR (fragment): tetracycline efflux protein; tet; confers resistance to tetracycline
   4236..4824    -  rep_origin     ori: high-copy-number ColE1/pMB1/pBR322/pUC origin of replication
   4995..5855    -  CDS            AmpR: β-lactamase; bla; confers resistance to ampicillin, carbenicillin, and related antibiotics
   5856..5960    -  promoter       AmpR promoter: bla
>Addgene plasmid #148476 | pAc5.1B-MCS-GST-V5His6_AD | depositor full sequence | sequence record 290924 | Full Sequence
CTTCAAGGAATTAATTCTATATTCTAAAAACACAAATGATACTTCTAAAAAAAATCATGAATGGCATCAA
CTCTGAATCAAATCTTTGCAGATGCACCTACTTCTCATTTCCACTGTCACATCATTTTTCCAGATCTCGC
TGCCTGTTATGTGGCCCACAAACCAAGACACGTTTTATGGCCATTAAAGCTGGCTGATCGTCGCCAAACA
CCAAATACATATCAATATGTACATTCGAGAAAGAAGCGATCAAAGAAGCGTCTTCGGGCGAGTAGGAGAA
TGCGGAGGAGAAGGAGAACGAGCTGATCTAGTATCTCTCCACAATCCAATGCCAACTGACCAACTGGCCA
TATTCGGAGCAATTTGAAGCCAATTTCCATCGCCTGGCGATCGCTCCATTCTTGGCTATATGTTTTTCAC
CGTTCCCGGGGCCATTTTCAAAGACTCGTCGGTAAGATAAGATTGTGTCACTCGCTGTCTCTCTTCATTT
GTCGAAGAATGCTGAGGAATTTCGCGATGACGTCGGCGAGTATTTTGAAGAATGAGAATAATTTGTATTT
ATACGAAAATCAGTTAGTGGAATTTTCTACAAAAACATGTTATCTATAGATAATTTTGTTGCAAAATATG
TTGACTATGACAAAGATTGTATGTATATACCTTTAATGTATTCTCATTTTCTTATGTATTTATAATGGCA
ATGATGATACTGATGATATTTTAAGATGATGCCAGACCACAGGCTGATTTCTGCGTCTTTTGCCGAACGC
AGTGCATGTGCGGTTGTTGTTTTTTGGAATAGTTTCAATTTTCGGACTGTCCGCTTTGATTTCAGTTTCT
TGGCTTATTCAAAAAGCAAAGTAAAGCCAAAAAAGCGAGATGGCAATACCAAATGCGGCAAAACGGTAGT
GGAAGGAAAGGGGTGCGGGGCAGCGGAAGGAAGGGTGGGGCGGGGCGTGGCGGGGTCTGTGGCTGGGCGC
GACGTCACCGACGTTGGAGCCACTCCTTTGACCATGTGTGCGTGTGTGTATTATTCGTGTCTCGCCACTC
GCCGGTTGTTTTTTTCTTTTTATCTCGCTCTCTCTAGCGCCATCTCGTACGCATGCTCAACGCACCGCAT
GTTGCCGTGTCCTTTATGCGTCATTTTGGCTCGAAATAGGCAATTATTTAAACAAAGATTAGTCAACGAA
AACGCTAAAATAAATAAGTCTACAATATGGTTACTTATTGCCATGTGTGTGCAGCCAACGATAGCAACAA
AAGCAACAACACAGTGGCTTTCCCTCTTTCACTTTTTGTTTGCAAGCGCGTGCGAGCAAGACGGCACGAC
CGGCAAACGCAATTACGCTGACAAAGAGCAGACGAAGTTTTGGCCGAAAAACATCAAGGCGCCTGATACG
AATGCATTTGCAATAACAATTGCGATATTTAATATTGTTTATGAAGCTGTTTGACTTCAAAACACACAAA
AAAAAAAATAAAACAAATTATTTGAAAGAGAATTAGGAATCGGACAGCTTATCGTTACGGGCTAACAGCA
CACCGAGACGAAATAGCTTACCTGACGTCACAGCCTCTGGAAGAACTGCCGCCAAGCAGAGAGAGAGAGA
AAAAGAGGGAGAGCAGCTTAGACCGCATGTGCTTGTGTGTGAGGCGTCTCTCTCTTCGTCTCCTGTTTGC
GCAAACGCATAGACTGCACTGAGAAAATCGATTACCTATTTTTTATGAATGAATATTTGCACTATTACTA
TTCAAAACTATTAAGATAGCAATCACATTCAATAGCCAAATACTATACCACCTGAGCGATGCAACGAAAT
GATCAATTTGAGCAAAAATGCTGCATATTTAGGACGGCATCATTATAGAAATGCTTCTTGCTGTGTACTT
TTCTCTCGTCTGGCAGCTGTTTCGCCGTTATTGTTAAAACCGGCTTAAGTTAGGTGTGTTTTCTACGACT
AGTGATGCCCCTACTAGAAGATGTGTGTTGCACAAATGTCCCTGAATAACCAATTTGAAGTGCAGATAGC
AGTAAACGTAAGCTAATATGAATATTATTTAACTGTAATGTTTTAATATCGCTGGACATTACTAATAAAC
CCACTATAAACACATGTACATATGTATGTTTTGGCATACAATGAGTAGTTGGGGAAAAAATGTGTAAAAG
CACCGTGACCATCACAGCATAAAGATAACCAGCTGAAGTATCGAATATGAGTAACCCCCAAATTGAATCA
CATGCCGCAACTGATAGGACCCATGGAAGTACACTCTTCATGGCGATATACAAGACACACACAAGCACGA
ACACCCAGTTGCGGAGGAAATTCTCCGTAAATGAAAACCCAATCGGCGAACAATTCATACCCATATATGG
TAAAAGTTTTGAACGCGACTTGAGAGCGGAGAGCATTGCGGCTGATAAGGTTTTAGCGCTAAGCGGGCTT
TATAAAACGGGCTGCGGGACCAGTTTTCATATCACTACCGTTTGAGTTCTTGTGCTGTGTGGATACTCCT
CCCGACACAAAGCCGCTCCATCAGCCAGCAGTCGTCTAATCCAGAGACCCCGGATCGGGGTACCTACTAG
TCCAGTGTGGTGGAATTCTGCAGATATCCAGCACAGTGGCGGCCGCTCGAGTCTAGAGGGCCCGCGGTTC
GAAGCCAACATGTCCCCTATACTAGGTTATTGGAAAATTAAGGGCCTTGTGCAACCCACTCGACTTCTTT
TGGAATATCTTGAAGAAAAATATGAAGAGCATTTGTATGAGCGCGATGAAGGTGATAAATGGCGAAACAA
AAAGTTTGAATTGGGTTTGGAGTTTCCCAATCTTCCTTATTATATTGATGGTGATGTTAAATTAACACAG
TCTATGGCCATCATACGTTATATAGCTGACAAGCACAACATGTTGGGTGGTTGTCCAAAAGAGCGTGCAG
AGATTTCAATGCTTGAAGGAGCGGTTTTGGATATTAGATACGGTGTTTCGAGAATTGCATATAGTAAAGA
CTTTGAAACTCTCAAAGTTGATTTTCTTAGCAAGCTACCTGAAATGCTGAAAATGTTCGAAGATCGTTTA
TGTCATAAAACATATTTAAATGGTGATCATGTAACCCATCCTGACTTCATGTTGTATGACGCTCTTGATG
TTGTTTTATACATGGACCCAATGTGCCTGGATGCGTTCCCAAAATTAGTTTGTTTTAAAAAACGTATTGA
AGCTATCCCACAAATTGATAAGTACTTGAAATCCAGCAAGTATATAGCATGGCCTTTGCAGGGCTGGCAA
GCCACGTTTGGTGGTGGCGACCATCCTCCAAAATCGGTAGGCTCGGGCGGTAAGCCTATCCCTAACCCTC
TCCTCGGTCTCGATTCTACGCGTACCGGTCATCATCACCATCACCATTGAGTTTAAACCCGCTGATCAGC
CTCGACTGTGCCTTCTAAGGCCTGAGCTCGCTGATCAGCCTCGATCGAGGATCCAGACATGATAAGATAC
ATTGATGAGTTTGGACAAACCACAACTAGAATGCAGTGAAAAAAATGCTTTATTTGTGAAATTTGTGATG
CTATTGCTTTATTTGTAACCATTATAAGCTGCAATAAACAAGTTAACAACAACAATTGCATTCATTTTAT
GTTTCAGGTTCAGGGGGAGGTGTGGGAGGTTTTTTAAAGCAAGTAAAACCTCTACAAATGTGGTATGGCT
GATTATGATCAGTCGACCGATGCCCTTGAGAGCCTTCAACCCAGTCAGCTCCTTCCGGTGGGCGCGGGGC
ATGACTATCGTCGCCGCACTTATGACTGTCTTCTTTATCATGCAACTCGTAGGACAGGTGCCGGCAGCGC
TCTGGGTCATTTTCGGCGAGGACCGCTTTCGCTGGAGCGCGACGATGATCGGCCTGTCGCTTGCGGTATT
CGGAATCTTGCACGCCCTCGCTCAAGCCTTCGTCACTGGTCCCGCCACCAAACGTTTCGGCGAGAAGCAG
GCCATTATCGCCGGCATGGCGGCCGACGCGCTGGGCTACGTCTTGCTGGCGTTCGCGACGCGAGGCTGGA
TGGCCTTCCCCATTATGATTCTTCTCGCTTCCGGCGGCATCGGGATGCCCGCGTTGCAGGCCATGCTGTC
CAGGCAGGTAGATGACGACCATCAGGGACAGCTTCAAGGATCGCTCGCGGCTCTTACCAGCCAGCAAAAG
GCCAGGAACCGTAAAAAGGCCGCGTTGCTGGCGTTTTTCCATAGGCTCCGCCCCCCTGACGAGCATCACA
AAAATCGACGCTCAAGTCAGAGGTGGCGAAACCCGACAGGACTATAAAGATACCAGGCGTTTCCCCCTGG
AAGCTCCCTCGTGCGCTCTCCTGTTCCGACCCTGCCGCTTACCGGATACCTGTCCGCCTTTCTCCCTTCG
GGAAGCGTGGCGCTTTCTCAATGCTCACGCTGTAGGTATCTCAGTTCGGTGTAGGTCGTTCGCTCCAAGC
TGGGCTGTGTGCACGAACCCCCCGTTCAGCCCGACCGCTGCGCCTTATCCGGTAACTATCGTCTTGAGTC
CAACCCGGTAAGACACGACTTATCGCCACTGGCAGCAGCCACTGGTAACAGGATTAGCAGAGCGAGGTAT
GTAGGCGGTGCTACAGAGTTCTTGAAGTGGTGGCCTAACTACGGCTACACTAGAAGGACAGTATTTGGTA
TCTGCGCTCTGCTGAAGCCAGTTACCTTCGGAAAAAGAGTTGGTAGCTCTTGATCCGGCAAACAAACCAC
CGCTGGTAGCGGTGGTTTTTTTGTTTGCAAGCAGCAGATTACGCGCAGAAAAAAAGGATCTCAAGAAGAT
CCTTTGATCTTTTCTACGGGGTCTGACGCTCAGTGGAACGAAAACTCACGTTAAGGGATTTTGGTCATGA
GATTATCAAAAAGGATCTTCACCTAGATCCTTTTAAATTAAAAATGAAGTTTTAAATCAATCTAAAGTAT
ATATGAGTAAACTTGGTCTGACAGTTACCAATGCTTAATCAGTGAGGCACCTATCTCAGCGATCTGTCTA
TTTCGTTCATCCATAGTTGCCTGACTCCCCGTCGTGTAGATAACTACGATACGGGAGGGCTTACCATCTG
GCCCCAGTGCTGCAATGATACCGCGAGACCCACGCTCACCGGCTCCAGATTTATCAGCAATAAACCAGCC
AGCCGGAAGGGCCGAGCGCAGAAGTGGTCCTGCAACTTTATCCGCCTCCATCCAGTCTATTAATTGTTGC
CGGGAAGCTAGAGTAAGTAGTTCGCCAGTTAATAGTTTGCGCAACGTTGTTGCCATTGCTGCAGGCATCG
TGGTGTCACGCTCGTCGTTTGGTATGGCTTCATTCAGCTCCGGTTCCCAACGATCAAGGCGAGTTACATG
ATCCCCCATGTTGTGCAAAAAAGCGGTTAGCTCCTTCGGTCCTCCGATCGTTGTCAGAAGTAAGTTGGCC
GCAGTGTTATCACTCATGGTTATGGCAGCACTGCATAATTCTCTTACTGTCATGCCATCCGTAAGATGCT
TTTCTGTGACTGGTGAGTACTCAACCAAGTCATTCTGAGAATAGTGTATGCGGCGACCGAGTTGCTCTTG
CCCGGCGTCAACACGGGATAATACCGCGCCACATAGCAGAACTTTAAAAGTGCTCATCATTGGAAAACGT
TCTTCGGGGCGAAAACTCTCAAGGATCTTACCGCTGTTGAGATCCAGTTCGATGTAACCCACTCGTGCAC
CCAACTGATCTTCAGCATCTTTTACTTTCACCAGCGTTTCTGGGTGAGCAAAAACAGGAAGGCAAAATGC
CGCAAAAAAGGGAATAAGGGCGACACGGAAATGTTGAATACTCATACTCTTCCTTTTTCAATATTATTGA
AGCATTTATCAGGGTTATTGTCTCATGAGCGGATACATATTTGAATGTATTTAGAAAAATAAACAAATAG
GGGTTCCGCGCACATTTCCCCGAAAAGTGCCACCTGACGTCTAAGAAACCATTATTATCATGACATTAAC
CTATAAAAATAGGCGTATCACGAGGCCCTTTCGT
